Addgene plasmid #90928: TUBE1 F5.4 gRNA
Purpose: 3rd generation lentiviral gRNA plasmid targeting human TUBE1
Depositing lab: Iain Cheeseman. Depositing organization: Whitehead Institute for Biomedical Research. Publication: Large-Scale Analysis of CRISPR/Cas9 Cell-Cycle Knockouts Reveals the Diversity of p53-Dependent Responses to Cell-Cycle Defects. McKinley KL, Cheeseman IM. Dev Cell. 2017 Feb 27;40(4):405-420.e2. doi: 10.1016/j.devcel.2017.01.012. Epub 2017 Feb 16. PubMed 28216383.
Backbone
  Vector backbone: pLenti-sgRNA
  Backbone manufacturer: Eric Lander & David Sabatini labs (Addgene plasmid #71409)
  Backbone size w/o insert (bp): 9151
  Vector type: Lentiviral, CRISPR
  Selectable markers: Puromycin
Growth in bacteria
  Bacterial resistance: Ampicillin, 100 μg/mL
  Growth temperature: 37°C
  Growth strain: NEB Stable
  Copy number: Unknown
Gene/Insert
  Gene/Insert name: TUBE1 (Guide Designation F5.4) (alt name: pKMKO series)
  gRNA/shRNA sequence: CACCgCAAGATGCTATTATAAGGTG
  Species: H. sapiens (human)
  Promoter: U6
  Cloning method: Restriction Enzyme; 5′ cloning site BsmBI (destroyed during cloning); 3′ cloning site BsmBI (destroyed during cloning)
  Sequencing primers: 5′ hU6-F (5'-GAGGGCCTATTTCCCATGATT-3'); 3′ EF1a-R (5'-CACGGCGACTACTGCACTTA-3')
Terms and licenses: Academic/Nonprofit Terms; Industry Terms: Not Available to Industry
Depositor comments: Please note that gRNA target sequence listed is not strictly the 20nt spacer sequence, but also contains the 5' BsmBI overhang. For more information about knockout human cell lines generated using this plasmid, please see http://cellcycleknockouts.wi.mit.edu/ .
How to cite: TUBE1 F5.4 gRNA was a gift from Iain Cheeseman (Addgene plasmid # 90928 ; http://n2t.net/addgene:90928 ; RRID:Addgene_90928)
