[The description below was written by a language model from this plasmid's Addgene catalogue record and pLannotate feature annotations shown in this document.]
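Description:
TUBE1 F5.4 gRNA is a third-generation lentiviral CRISPR guide plasmid built on the pLenti-sgRNA backbone and designed to target the human TUBE1 gene. It is propagated in E. coli through a high-copy ColE1/pUC-type origin with ampicillin selection (AmpR under its own bla promoter). The backbone also carries an f1 origin, an SV40 origin and poly(A) signal, and remnants of lac and phage promoter elements typical of the parental cloning vector. The sequenced record is 7,302 nt, whereas the catalogue lists the backbone without insert as 9,151 bp. The record does not explain this difference, although loss of a stuffer fragment between the BsmBI sites during guide cloning would be one plausible cause.

The viral portion begins with an RSV promoter fused to a truncated HIV-1 5' LTR, which makes genomic RNA production Tat-independent. It continues with the Ψ packaging signal, a gag fragment, the RRE for Rev-dependent export and a cPPT/CTS, and ends in a self-inactivating ΔU3 3' LTR. Within this frame, a human U6 Pol III promoter drives the TUBE1 spacer, which was inserted between BsmBI sites that were destroyed during cloning. The spacer is fused to the S. pyogenes guide scaffold, annotated here as a tracrRNA fragment. Downstream, an EF-1α core promoter expresses puromycin N-acetyltransferase for selection of transduced mammalian cells, and a WPRE enhances transcript expression.

No Cas9 is annotated, so the nuclease must be supplied separately, for example from a Cas9-expressing cell line. The plasmid belongs to a guide series used to generate knockouts of cell-cycle genes in human cells.
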