Features (pLannotate 1.2.2; 27 found; start..end, strand, type, name):
     15..36      +  protein_bind   CAP binding site: CAP binding activates transcription in the presence of cAMP. E. coli catabolite activator protein
     51..81      +  promoter       lac promoter: promoter for the E. coli lac operon
     89..105     +  protein_bind   lac operator: The lac repressor binds to the lac operator to inhibit transcription in E. coli. This inhibition can be relieved by adding lactose or isopropyl-β-D-thiogalactopyranoside (IPTG). lac repressor encoded by lacI
    150..168     +  promoter       T3 promoter: promoter for bacteriophage T3 RNA polymerase
    196..422     +  promoter       RSV promoter: Rous sarcoma virus enhancer/promoter
    423..603     +  LTR            5' LTR (truncated): truncated 5' long terminal repeat (LTR) from HIV-1
    650..775     +  misc_feature   HIV-1 Ψ: packaging signal of human immunodeficiency virus type 1
    759..1122    +  CDS            HIV-1 gag (fragment): gag protein from human immunodeficiency virus 1; gag
   1268..1501    +  misc_feature   RRE: The Rev response element (RRE) of HIV-1 allows for Rev-dependent mRNA export from the nucleus to the cytoplasm.
   1878..1904    +  CDS            Rev (fragment): human immunodeficiency virus 1 (HIV-1) Rev protein; rev; enhances nuclear export of unspliced and incompletely spliced viral mRNAs
   1908..2148    +  promoter       U6 promoter: RNA polymerase III promoter for human U6 snRNA
   2196..2263    +  misc_RNA       tracrRNA (fragment): trans-activating CRISPR RNA for the Streptococcus pyogenes CRISPR/Cas9 system
   2312..2429    +  misc_feature   cPPT/CTS: central polypurine tract and central termination sequence of HIV-1
   2498..2709    +  promoter       EF-1α core promoter: core promoter for human elongation factor EF-1α
   2735..3334    +  CDS            PuroR (fragment): puromycin N-acetyltransferase; pac from Streptomyces; confers resistance to puromycin
   3350..3938    +  misc_feature   WPRE: woodchuck hepatitis virus posttranscriptional regulatory element
   3989..4008    +  misc_feature   cPPT/CTS (fragment): central polypurine tract and central termination sequence of HIV-1
   4010..4243    +  LTR            3' LTR (ΔU3): self-inactivating 3' long terminal repeat (LTR) from HIV-1
   4321..4442    +  polyA_signal   SV40 poly(A) signal: SV40 polyadenylation signal
   4482..4617    +  rep_origin     SV40 ori: SV40 origin of replication
   4638..4656    -  promoter       T7 promoter: promoter for bacteriophage T7 RNA polymerase
   4664..4819    +  CDS            lacZα (fragment): LacZα fragment of β-galactosidase; lacZ fragment
   4824..5252    +  rep_origin     f1 ori (sequence partly withheld): f1 bacteriophage origin of replication; arrow indicates direction of (+) strand synthesis
   5305..5409    +  promoter       AmpR promoter: bla
   5410..6270    +  CDS            AmpR: β-lactamase; bla; confers resistance to ampicillin, carbenicillin, and related antibiotics
   6441..7029    +  rep_origin     ori: high-copy-number ColE1/pMB1/pBR322/pUC origin of replication
   7212..2       +  CDS            lacI (fragment) (across the origin): lac repressor; lacI; The lac repressor binds to the lac operator to inhibit transcription in E. coli. This inhibition can be relieved by adding lactose or isopropyl-β-D-thiogalactopyranoside (IPTG).
>Addgene plasmid #90928 | TUBE1 F5.4 gRNA | addgene full sequence | sequence record 183148 | Addgene NGS Result
GAGCGCAACGCAATTAATGTGAGTTAGCTCACTCATTAGGCACCCCAGGCTTTACACTTTATGCTTCCGG
CTCGTATGTTGTGTGGAATTGTGAGCGGATAACAATTTCACACAGGAAACAGCTATGACCATGATTACGC
CAAGCGCGCAATTAACCCTCACTAAAGGGAACAAAAGCTGGAGCTGCAAGCTTAATGTAGTCTTATGCAA
TACTCTTGTAGTCTTGCAACATGGTAACGATGAGTTAGCAACATGCCTTACAAGGAGAGAAAAAGCACCG
TGCATGCCGATTGGTGGAAGTAAGGTGGTACGATCGTGCCTTATTAGGAAGGCAACAGACGGGTCTGACA
TGGATTGGACGAACCACTGAATTGCCGCATTGCAGAGATATTGTATTTAAGTGCCTAGCTCGATACATAA
ACGGGTCTCTCTGGTTAGACCAGATCTGAGCCTGGGAGCTCTCTGGCTAACTAGGGAACCCACTGCTTAA
GCCTCAATAAAGCTTGCCTTGAGTGCTTCAAGTAGTGTGTGCCCGTCTGTTGTGTGACTCTGGTAACTAG
AGATCCCTCAGACCCTTTTAGTCAGTGTGGAAAATCTCTAGCAGTGGCGCCCGAACAGGGACTTGAAAGC
GAAAGGGAAACCAGAGGAGCTCTCTCGACGCAGGACTCGGCTTGCTGAAGCGCGCACGGCAAGAGGCGAG
GGGCGGCGACTGGTGAGTACGCCAAAAATTTTGACTAGCGGAGGCTAGAAGGAGAGAGATGGGTGCGAGA
GCGTCAGTATTAAGCGGGGGAGAATTAGATCGCGATGGGAAAAAATTCGGTTAAGGCCAGGGGGAAAGAA
AAAATATAAATTAAAACATATAGTATGGGCAAGCAGGGAGCTAGAACGATTCGCAGTTAATCCTGGCCTG
TTAGAAACATCAGAAGGCTGTAGACAAATACTGGGACAGCTACAACCATCCCTTCAGACAGGATCAGAAG
AACTTAGATCATTATATAATACAGTAGCAACCCTCTATTGTGTGCATCAAAGGATAGAGATAAAAGACAC
CAAGGAAGCTTTAGACAAGATAGAGGAAGAGCAAAACAAAAGTAAGACCACCGCACAGCAAGCGGCCGCT
GATCTTCAGACCTGGAGGAGGAGATATGAGGGACAATTGGAGAAGTGAATTATATAAATATAAAGTAGTA
AAAATTGAACCATTAGGAGTAGCACCCACCAAGGCAAAGAGAAGAGTGGTGCAGAGAGAAAAAAGAGCAG
TGGGAATAGGAGCTTTGTTCCTTGGGTTCTTGGGAGCAGCAGGAAGCACTATGGGCGCAGCGTCAATGAC
GCTGACGGTACAGGCCAGACAATTATTGTCTGGTATAGTGCAGCAGCAGAACAATTTGCTGAGGGCTATT
GAGGCGCAACAGCATCTGTTGCAACTCACAGTCTGGGGCATCAAGCAGCTCCAGGCAAGAATCCTGGCTG
TGGAAAGATACCTAAAGGATCAACAGCTCCTGGGGATTTGGGGTTGCTCTGGAAAACTCATTTGCACCAC
TGCTGTGCCTTGGAATGCTAGTTGGAGTAATAAATCTCTGGAACAGATTTGGAATCACACGACCTGGATG
GAGTGGGACAGAGAAATTAACAATTACACAAGCTTAATACACTCCTTAATTGAAGAATCGCAAAACCAGC
AAGAAAAGAATGAACAAGAATTATTGGAATTAGATAAATGGGCAAGTTTGTGGAATTGGTTTAACATAAC
AAATTGGCTGTGGTATATAAAATTATTCATAATGATAGTAGGAGGCTTGGTAGGTTTAAGAATAGTTTTT
GCTGTACTTTCTATAGTGAATAGAGTTAGGCAGGGATATTCACCATTATCGTTTCAGACCCACCTCCCAA
CCCCGAGGGGACCCAGAGAGGGCCTATTTCCCATGATTCCTTCATATTTGCATATACGATACAAGGCTGT
TAGAGAGATAATTAGAATTAATTTGACTGTAAACACAAAGATATTAGTACAAAATACGTGACGTAGAAAG
TAATAATTTCTTGGGTAGTTTGCAGTTTTAAAATTATGTTTTAAAATGGACTATCATATGCTTACCGTAA
CTTGAAAGTATTTCGATTTCTTGGCTTTATATATCTTGTGGAAAGGACGAAACACCGCAAGATGCTATTA
TAAGGTGGTTTAAGAGCTATGCTGGAAACAGCATAGCAAGTTTAAATAAGGCTAGTCCGTTATCAACTTG
AAAAAGTGGCACCGAGTCGGTGCTTTTTTTGAATTCTAGATCTTGAGACAAATGGCAGTATTCATCCACA
ATTTTAAAAGAAAAGGGGGGATTGGGGGGTACAGTGCAGGGGAAAGAATAGTAGACATAATAGCAACAGA
CATACAAACTAAAGAATTACAAAAACAAATTACAAAAATTCAAAATTTTCGGGTTTATTACAGGGACAGC
AGAGATCCACTTTGGCGCCGGCTCGAGTGGCTCCGGTGCCCGTCAGTGGGCAGAGCGCACATCGCCCACA
GTCCCCGAGAAGTTGGGGGGAGGGGTCGGCAATTGAACCGGTGCCTAGAGAAGGTGGCGCGGGGTAAACT
GGGAAAGTGATGTCGTGTACTGGCTCCGCCTTTTTCCCGAGGGTGGGGGAGAACCGTATATAAGTGCAGT
AGTCGCCGTGAACGTTCTTTTTCGCAACGGGTTTGCCGCCAGAACACAGGTGTCGTGACGCGGGATCCGC
CACCATGACCGAGTACAAGCCCACGGTGCGCCTCGCCACCCGCGACGACGTCCCCAGGGCCGTACGCACC
CTCGCCGCCGCGTTCGCCGACTACCCCGCCACGCGCCACACCGTCGATCCGGACCGCCACATCGAGCGGG
TCACCGAGCTGCAAGAACTCTTCCTCACGCGCGTCGGGCTCGACATCGGCAAGGTGTGGGTCGCGGACGA
CGGCGCCGCGGTGGCGGTCTGGACCACGCCGGAGAGCGTCGAAGCGGGGGCGGTGTTCGCCGAGATCGGC
CCGCGCATGGCCGAGTTGAGCGGTTCCCGGCTGGCCGCGCAGCAACAGATGGAAGGCCTCCTGGCGCCGC
ACCGGCCCAAGGAGCCCGCGTGGTTCCTGGCCACCGTCGGAGTCTCGCCCGACCACCAGGGCAAGGGTCT
GGGCAGCGCCGTCGTGCTCCCCGGAGTGGAGGCGGCCGAGCGCGCCGGGGTGCCCGCCTTCCTGGAGACC
TCCGCGCCCCGCAACCTCCCCTTCTACGAGCGGCTCGGCTTCACCGTCACCGCCGACGTCGAGGTGCCCG
AAGGACCGCGCACCTGGTGCATGACCCGCAAGCCCGGTGCCTGAACGCGTTAAGTCGACAATCAACCTCT
GGATTACAAAATTTGTGAAAGATTGACTGGTATTCTTAACTATGTTGCTCCTTTTACGCTATGTGGATAC
GCTGCTTTAATGCCTTTGTATCATGCTATTGCTTCCCGTATGGCTTTCATTTTCTCCTCCTTGTATAAAT
CCTGGTTGCTGTCTCTTTATGAGGAGTTGTGGCCCGTTGTCAGGCAACGTGGCGTGGTGTGCACTGTGTT
TGCTGACGCAACCCCCACTGGTTGGGGCATTGCCACCACCTGTCAGCTCCTTTCCGGGACTTTCGCTTTC
CCCCTCCCTATTGCCACGGCGGAACTCATCGCCGCCTGCCTTGCCCGCTGCTGGACAGGGGCTCGGCTGT
TGGGCACTGACAATTCCGTGGTGTTGTCGGGGAAATCATCGTCCTTTCCTTGGCTGCTCGCCTGTGTTGC
CACCTGGATTCTGCGCGGGACGTCCTTCTGCTACGTCCCTTCGGCCCTCAATCCAGCGGACCTTCCTTCC
CGCGGCCTGCTGCCGGCTCTGCGGCCTCTTCCGCGTCTTCGCCTTCGCCCTCAGACGAGTCGGATCTCCC
TTTGGGCCGCCTCCCCGCGTCGACTTTAAGACCAATGACTTACAAGGCAGCTGTAGATCTTAGCCACTTT
TTAAAAGAAAAGGGGGGACTGGAAGGGCTAATTCACTCCCAACGAAGACAAGATCTGCTTTTTGCTTGTA
CTGGGTCTCTCTGGTTAGACCAGATCTGAGCCTGGGAGCTCTCTGGCTAACTAGGGAACCCACTGCTTAA
GCCTCAATAAAGCTTGCCTTGAGTGCTTCAAGTAGTGTGTGCCCGTCTGTTGTGTGACTCTGGTAACTAG
AGATCCCTCAGACCCTTTTAGTCAGTGTGGAAAATCTCTAGCAGTACGTATAGTAGTTCATGTCATCTTA
TTATTCAGTATTTATAACTTGCAAAGAAATGAATATCAGAGAGTGAGAGGAACTTGTTTATTGCAGCTTA
TAATGGTTACAAATAAAGCAATAGCATCACAAATTTCACAAATAAAGCATTTTTTTCACTGCATTCTAGT
TGTGGTTTGTCCAAACTCATCAATGTATCTTATCATGTCTGGCTCTAGCTATCCCGCCCCTAACTCCGCC
CATCCCGCCCCTAACTCCGCCCAGTTCCGCCCATTCTCCGCCCCATGGCTGACTAATTTTTTTTATTTAT
GCAGAGGCCGAGGCCGCCTCGGCCTCTGAGCTATTCCAGAAGTAGTGAGGAGGCTTTTTTGGAGGCCTAG
GGACGTACCCAATTCGCCCTATAGTGAGTCGTATTACGCGCGCTCACTGGCCGTCGTTTTACAACGTCGT
GACTGGGAAAACCCTGGCGTTACCCAACTTAATCGCCTTGCAGCACATCCCCCTTTCGCCAGCTGGCGTA
ATAGCGAAGAGGCCCGCACCGATCGCCCTTCCCAACAGTTGCGCAGCCTGAATGGCGAATGGG
[124 nt withheld, positions 4824-4947]
C
[91 nt withheld, positions 4949-5039]
A
[49 nt withheld, positions 5041-5089]
CCTTTGACGTTGGAGTCCACGTTCTTT
[37 nt withheld, positions 5117-5153]
ACCCTATCTCGGTCTATTCTTTTGATTTATAAGGGATTTTGCCGATTTCGGCCTATTGGTTAAAAAATGA
GCTGATTTAACAAAAATTTAACGCGAATTTTAACAAAATATTAACGCTTACAATTTAGGTGGCACTTTTC
GGGGAAATGTGCGCGGAACCCCTATTTGTTTATTTTTCTAAATACATTCAAATATGTATCCGCTCATGAG
ACAATAACCCTGATAAATGCTTCAATAATATTGAAAAAGGAAGAGTATGAGTATTCAACATTTCCGTGTC
GCCCTTATTCCCTTTTTTGCGGCATTTTGCCTTCCTGTTTTTGCTCACCCAGAAACGCTGGTGAAAGTAA
AAGATGCTGAAGATCAGTTGGGTGCACGAGTGGGTTACATCGAACTGGATCTCAACAGCGGTAAGATCCT
TGAGAGTTTTCGCCCCGAAGAACGTTTTCCAATGATGAGCACTTTTAAAGTTCTGCTATGTGGCGCGGTA
TTATCCCGTATTGACGCCGGGCAAGAGCAACTCGGTCGCCGCATACACTATTCTCAGAATGACTTGGTTG
AGTACTCACCAGTCACAGAAAAGCATCTTACGGATGGCATGACAGTAAGAGAATTATGCAGTGCTGCCAT
AACCATGAGTGATAACACTGCGGCCAACTTACTTCTGACAACGATCGGAGGACCGAAGGAGCTAACCGCT
TTTTTGCACAACATGGGGGATCATGTAACTCGCCTTGATCGTTGGGAACCGGAGCTGAATGAAGCCATAC
CAAACGACGAGCGTGACACCACGATGCCTGTAGCAATGGCAACAACGTTGCGCAAACTATTAACTGGCGA
ACTACTTACTCTAGCTTCCCGGCAACAATTAATAGACTGGATGGAGGCGGATAAAGTTGCAGGACCACTT
CTGCGCTCGGCCCTTCCGGCTGGCTGGTTTATTGCTGATAAATCTGGAGCCGGTGAGCGTGGGTCTCGCG
GTATCATTGCAGCACTGGGGCCAGATGGTAAGCCCTCCCGTATCGTAGTTATCTACACGACGGGGAGTCA
GGCAACTATGGATGAACGAAATAGACAGATCGCTGAGATAGGTGCCTCACTGATTAAGCATTGGTAACTG
TCAGACCAAGTTTACTCATATATACTTTAGATTGATTTAAAACTTCATTTTTAATTTAAAAGGATCTAGG
TGAAGATCCTTTTTGATAATCTCATGACCAAAATCCCTTAACGTGAGTTTTCGTTCCACTGAGCGTCAGA
CCCCGTAGAAAAGATCAAAGGATCTTCTTGAGATCCTTTTTTTCTGCGCGTAATCTGCTGCTTGCAAACA
AAAAAACCACCGCTACCAGCGGTGGTTTGTTTGCCGGATCAAGAGCTACCAACTCTTTTTCCGAAGGTAA
CTGGCTTCAGCAGAGCGCAGATACCAAATACTGTTCTTCTAGTGTAGCCGTAGTTAGGCCACCACTTCAA
GAACTCTGTAGCACCGCCTACATACCTCGCTCTGCTAATCCTGTTACCAGTGGCTGCTGCCAGTGGCGAT
AAGTCGTGTCTTACCGGGTTGGACTCAAGACGATAGTTACCGGATAAGGCGCAGCGGTCGGGCTGAACGG
GGGGTTCGTGCACACAGCCCAGCTTGGAGCGAACGACCTACACCGAACTGAGATACCTACAGCGTGAGCT
ATGAGAAAGCGCCACGCTTCCCGAAGGGAGAAAGGCGGACAGGTATCCGGTAAGCGGCAGGGTCGGAACA
GGAGAGCGCACGAGGGAGCTTCCAGGGGGAAACGCCTGGTATCTTTATAGTCCTGTCGGGTTTCGCCACC
TCTGACTTGAGCGTCGATTTTTGTGATGCTCGTCAGGGGGGCGGAGCCTATGGAAAAACGCCAGCAACGC
GGCCTTTTTACGGTTCCTGGCCTTTTGCTGGCCTTTTGCTCACATGTTCTTTCCTGCGTTATCCCCTGAT
TCTGTGGATAACCGTATTACCGCCTTTGAGTGAGCTGATACCGCTCGCCGCAGCCGAACGACCGAGCGCA
GCGAGTCAGTGAGCGAGGAAGCGGAAGAGCGCCCAATACGCAAACCGCCTCTCCCCGCGCGTTGGCCGAT
TCATTAATGCAGCTGGCACGACAGGTTTCCCGACTGGAAAGCGGGCAGT
